Addgene plasmid #104706: pUG-138
Purpose: Cloning Module
Depositing lab: Marco Trujillo. Depositing organization: Leibniz Institute of Plant Biochemistry (IPB). Publication: UbiGate: a synthetic biology toolbox to analyse ubiquitination. Kowarschik K, Hoehenwarter W, Marillonnet S, Trujillo M. New Phytol. 2018 Mar;217(4):1749-1763. doi: 10.1111/nph.14900. Epub 2017 Nov 30. PubMed 29194629.
Backbone
  Vector backbone: pICH41308
  Backbone manufacturer: self-made
  Backbone size w/o insert (bp): 2251
  Vector type: Synthetic Biology
Growth in bacteria
  Bacterial resistance: Spectinomycin, 50 μg/mL
  Growth temperature: 37°C
  Growth strain: DH5alpha
  Copy number: High Copy
Gene/Insert
  Gene/Insert name: MMZ4/UEV1D (alt name: AT3G52560)
  Species: A. thaliana (mustard weed)
  Insert size (bp): 446
  Entrez Gene: UEV1D-4 (a.k.a. AT3G52560, F3C22.2, MMS2 ZWEI HOMOLOGUE 4, MMZ4, UBIQUITIN E2 VARIANT 1D, UEV1D, ubiquitin E2 variant 1D-4)
  Cloning method: Restriction Enzyme; 5′ cloning site BpiI (destroyed during cloning); 3′ cloning site BpiI (destroyed during cloning)
  Sequencing primers: 5′ moclof, agcgaggaagcggaagagcg; 3′ moclor, gccacctgacgtctaagaaacc
Terms and licenses: Academic/Nonprofit Terms; Industry Terms: Not Available to Industry
Depositor comments: release insert with BsaI and clone to Level 1 cloning vector
How to cite: pUG-138 was a gift from Marco Trujillo (Addgene plasmid # 104706 ; http://n2t.net/addgene:104706 ; RRID:Addgene_104706)
