[The description below was written by a language model from this plasmid's Addgene catalogue record and pLannotate feature annotations shown in this document.]
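Description:
pUG-138 is a small, high-copy Golden Gate cloning module from the UbiGate toolbox, a synthetic biology parts collection for analysing ubiquitination. It is built on the pICH41308 backbone, which serves here as an entry vector that stores a single part. The plasmid is propagated in E. coli through a ColE1/pUC-type origin and selected with spectinomycin through the aadA gene, which sits downstream of a bla-type (AmpR) promoter annotation. The short matches to an integrase, a gentamicin acetyltransferase, lacI and the RSF origin are only fragments. They are most likely remnants of the resistance cassette's origin and of the backbone, not functional elements.

The payload is the coding sequence of Arabidopsis thaliana MMZ4/UEV1D (AT3G52560), a ubiquitin E2 variant, carried as an insert of about 446 bp. UEV1D has no ubiquitin-conjugating activity on its own, but as a heterodimer with a UBC partner it catalyses assembly of Lys-63-linked polyubiquitin chains, which do not target proteins for proteasomal degradation and are associated with error-free DNA damage tolerance. The insert was cloned through BpiI sites that were destroyed in the process. According to the depositor's notes, it is released with BsaI for assembly into a Level 1 vector.

No promoter, terminator or tag is annotated around the insert, so the plasmid appears to be a storage and assembly part and not an expression construct. Expression elements would be supplied when it is combined with other modules. The depositor's sequence and the sequence verified by the repository differ by two nucleotides in length and in their start coordinates, but they show the same arrangement of features.
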