Features (pLannotate 1.2.2; 7 found; start..end, strand, type, name):
    110..214     +  promoter       AmpR promoter: bla
    205..285     -  CDS            int (fragment): INT2_ECOLX - Protein inferred from homology: Swiss-Prot protein existence level 3. Putative integrase believed to be involved in the insertion of antibiotic resistance genes into plasmids and transposons. From Escherichia coli.
    371..427     +  CDS            GmR (fragment): gentamycin acetyltransferase; aacC1; confers resistance to gentamycin
    434..1222    +  CDS            aadA: S3AD_ECOLX - Experimental evidence at protein level: Swiss-Prot protein existence level 1. Mediates bacterial resistance to the antibiotics streptomycin and spectinomycin. From Escherichia coli.
   1396..1984    +  rep_origin     ori: high-copy-number ColE1/pMB1/pBR322/pUC origin of replication
   2167..2216    +  CDS            lacI (fragment): lac repressor; lacI; The lac repressor binds to the lac operator to inhibit transcription in E. coli. This inhibition can be relieved by adding lactose or isopropyl-β-D-thiogalactopyranoside (IPTG).
   2233..2670    +  CDS            UEV1D: UEV1D_ARATH - Also known as MMZ4. Experimental evidence at protein level: Swiss-Prot protein existence level 1. Has no ubiquitin ligase activity on its own. The heterodimer with UBC catalyzes the synthesis of non-canonical poly-ubiquitin chains that are linked through 'Lys-63'. This type of poly-ubiquitination does not lead to protein degradation by the proteasome. Mediates transcriptional activation of target genes. May play a role in the control of progress through the cell cycle and differentiation. Involved in the error-free DNA repair pathway and contributes to the survival of cells after
>Addgene plasmid #104706 | pUG-138 | depositor full sequence | sequence record 198535 | Full Sequence
GTGGCTCTTCAGTGGACGAAAGGGCCTCGTGATACGCCTATTTTTATAGGTTAATGTCATGATAATAATG
GTTTCTTAGACGTCAGGTGGCACTTTTCGGGGAAATGTGCGCGGAACCCCTATTTGTTTATTTTTCTAAA
TACATTCAAATATGTATCCGCTCATGAGACAATAACCCTGATAAATGCTTCAATAATATTGAAAAAGGAA
GAGTATGCGCTCACGCAACTGGTCCAGAACCTTGACCGAACGCAGCGGTGGTAACGGCGCAGTGGCGGTT
TTCATGGCTTGTTATGACTGTTTTTTTGGGGTACAGTCTATGCCTCGGGCATCCAAGCAGCAAGCGCGTT
ACGCCGTGGGTCGATGTTTGATGTTATGGAGCAGCAACGATGTTACGCAGCAGGGCAGTCGCCCTAAAAC
AAAGTTAAACATCATGAGGGAAGCGGTGATCGCCGAAGTATCGACTCAACTATCAGAGGTAGTTGGCGTC
ATCGAGCGCCATCTCGAACCGACGTTGCTGGCCGTACATTTGTACGGCTCCGCAGTGGATGGCGGCCTGA
AGCCACACAGCGATATTGATTTGCTGGTTACGGTGACCGTAAGGCTTGATGAAACAACGCGGCGAGCTTT
GATCAACGACCTTTTGGAAACTTCGGCTTCCCCTGGAGAGAGCGAGATTCTCCGCGCTGTAGAAGTCACC
ATTGTTGTGCACGACGACATCATTCCGTGGCGTTATCCAGCTAAGCGCGAACTGCAATTTGGAGAATGGC
AGCGCAATGACATTCTTGCAGGTATCTTCGAGCCAGCCACGATCGACATTGATCTGGCTATCTTGCTGAC
AAAAGCAAGAGAACATAGCGTTGCCTTGGTAGGTCCAGCGGCGGAGGAACTCTTTGATCCGGTTCCTGAA
CAGGATCTATTTGAGGCGCTAAATGAAACCTTAACGCTATGGAACTCGCCGCCCGACTGGGCTGGCGATG
AGCGAAATGTAGTGCTTACGTTGTCCCGCATTTGGTACAGCGCAGTAACCGGCAAAATCGCGCCGAAGGA
TGTCGCTGCCGACTGGGCAATGGAGCGCCTGCCGGCCCAGTATCAGCCCGTCATACTTGAAGCTAGACAG
GCTTATCTTGGACAAGAAGAAGATCGCTTGGCCTCGCGCGCAGATCAGTTGGAAGAATTTGTCCATTACG
TAAAAGGCGAGATCACCAAGGTAGTCGGCAAATAACTGTCAGACCAAGTTTACTCATATATACTTTAGAT
TGATTTAAAACTTCATTTTTAATTTAAAAGGATCTAGGTGAAGATCCTTTTTGATAATCTCATGACCAAA
ATCCCTTAACGTGAGTTTTCGTTCCACTGAGCGTCAGACCCCGTAGAAAAGATCAAAGGATCTTCTTGAG
ATCCTTTTTTTCTGCGCGTAATCTGCTGCTTGCAAACAAAAAAACCACCGCTACCAGCGGTGGTTTGTTT
GCCGGATCAAGAGCTACCAACTCTTTTTCCGAAGGTAACTGGCTTCAGCAGAGCGCAGATACCAAATACT
GTCCTTCTAGTGTAGCCGTAGTTAGGCCACCACTTCAAGAACTCTGTAGCACCGCCTACATACCTCGCTC
TGCTAATCCTGTTACCAGTGGCTGCTGCCAGTGGCGATAAGTCGTGTCTTACCGGGTTGGACTCAAGACG
ATAGTTACCGGATAAGGCGCAGCGGTCGGGCTGAACGGGGGGTTCGTGCACACAGCCCAGCTTGGAGCGA
ACGACCTACACCGAACTGAGATACCTACAGCGTGAGCTATGAGAAAGCGCCACGCTTCCCGAAGGGAGAA
AGGCGGACAGGTATCCGGTAAGCGGCAGGGTCGGAACAGGAGAGCGCACGAGGGAGCTTCCAGGGGGAAA
CGCCTGGTATCTTTATAGTCCTGTCGGGTTTCGCCACCTCTGACTTGAGCGTCGATTTTTGTGATGCTCG
TCAGGGGGGCGGAGCCTATGGAAAAACGCCAGCAACGCGGCCTTTTTACGGTTCCTGGCCTTTTGCTGGC
CTTTTGCTCACATGTTCTTTCCTGCGTTATCCCCTGATTCTGTGGATAACCGTATTACCGCCTTTGAGTG
AGCTGATACCGCTCGCCGCAGCCGAACGACCGAGCGCAGCGAGTCAGTGAGCGAGGAAGCGGAAGAGCGC
CCAATACGCAAACCGCCTCTCCCCGCGCGTTGGCCGATTCATTAATCACTCTGTGGTCTCAAATGACTCT
TGGCTCAGGAGGATCTAGCGTTGTTGTTCCGAGGAATTTTCGGTTGTTGGAGGAGCTTGAACGTGGGGAG
AAAGGTATTGGGGATGGAACTGTGAGCTATGGAATGGATGATGGAGATGACATCTATATGCGTTCTTGGA
CTGGCACCATCATCGGTCCTCACAACACTGTTCATGAAGGTAGAATCTATCAGTTGAAGCTCTTTTGTGA
CAAAGATTACCCGGAGAAACCTCCAACTGTCCGATTCCATTCACGTGTCAACATGGCTTGTGTCAACCAC
GAAACAGGAGTGGTGGATCCTAAGAAATTTGGGCTACTTGCAAACTGGCAAAGAGAGTACACAATGGAGG
ATATACTGGTACAGTTGAAGAAGGAAATGTCTACGTCGCATAACCGTAAGCTTGTTCAACCTCCGGAAGG
TACTTGCTTCTAGGCTTTGAGACCACGAA
