Features (pLannotate 1.2.2; 8 found; start..end, strand, type, name):
      3..45      +  rep_origin     RSF ori (fragment): Plasmids containing the RSF 1030 origin of replication can be propagated in E. coli cells that contain additional plasmids with compatible origins.
     47..96      +  CDS            lacI (fragment): lac repressor; lacI; The lac repressor binds to the lac operator to inhibit transcription in E. coli. This inhibition can be relieved by adding lactose or isopropyl-β-D-thiogalactopyranoside (IPTG).
    113..550     +  CDS            UEV1D: UEV1D_ARATH - Also known as MMZ4. Experimental evidence at protein level: Swiss-Prot protein existence level 1. Has no ubiquitin ligase activity on its own. The heterodimer with UBC catalyzes the synthesis of non-canonical poly-ubiquitin chains that are linked through 'Lys-63'. This type of poly-ubiquitination does not lead to protein degradation by the proteasome. Mediates transcriptional activation of target genes. May play a role in the control of progress through the cell cycle and differentiation. Involved in the error-free DNA repair pathway and contributes to the survival of cells after
    679..783     +  promoter       AmpR promoter: bla
    774..854     -  CDS            int (fragment): INT2_ECOLX - Protein inferred from homology: Swiss-Prot protein existence level 3. Putative integrase believed to be involved in the insertion of antibiotic resistance genes into plasmids and transposons. From Escherichia coli.
    942..998     +  CDS            GmR (fragment): gentamycin acetyltransferase; aacC1; confers resistance to gentamycin
   1005..1793    +  CDS            aadA: S3AD_ECOLX - Experimental evidence at protein level: Swiss-Prot protein existence level 1. Mediates bacterial resistance to the antibiotics streptomycin and spectinomycin. From Escherichia coli.
   1967..2555    +  rep_origin     ori: high-copy-number ColE1/pMB1/pBR322/pUC origin of replication
>Addgene plasmid #104706 | pUG-138 | addgene full sequence | sequence record 206209 | Addgene NGS Result
GCCGAACGACCGAGCGCAGCGAGTCAGTGAGCGAGGAAGCGGAAGAGCGCCCAATACGCAAACCGCCTCT
CCCCGCGCGTTGGCCGATTCATTAATCACTCTGTGGTCTCAAATGACTCTTGGCTCAGGAGGATCTAGCG
TTGTTGTTCCGAGGAATTTTCGGTTGTTGGAGGAGCTTGAACGTGGGGAGAAAGGTATTGGGGATGGAAC
TGTGAGCTATGGAATGGATGATGGAGATGACATCTATATGCGTTCTTGGACTGGCACCATCATCGGTCCT
CACAACACTGTTCATGAAGGTAGAATCTATCAGTTGAAGCTCTTTTGTGACAAAGATTACCCGGAGAAAC
CTCCAACTGTCCGATTCCATTCACGTGTCAACATGGCTTGTGTCAACCACGAAACAGGAGTGGTGGATCC
TAAGAAATTTGGGCTACTTGCAAACTGGCAAAGAGAGTACACAATGGAGGATATACTGGTACAGTTGAAG
AAGGAAATGTCTACGTCGCATAACCGTAAGCTTGTTCAACCTCCGGAAGGTACTTGCTTCTAGGCTTTGA
GACCACGAAGTGGCTCTTCAGTGGACGAAAGGGCCTCGTGATACGCCTATTTTTATAGGTTAATGTCATG
ATAATAATGGTTTCTTAGACGTCAGGTGGCACTTTTCGGGGAAATGTGCGCGGAACCCCTATTTGTTTAT
TTTTCTAAATACATTCAAATATGTATCCGCTCATGAGACAATAACCCTGATAAATGCTTCAATAATATTG
AAAAAGGAAGAGTATGCGCTCACGCAACTGGTCCAGAACCTTGACCGAACGCAGCGGTGGTAACGGCGCA
GTGGCGGTTTTCATGGCTTGTTATGACTGTTTTTTTTTGGGGTACAGTCTATGCCTCGGGCATCCAAGCA
GCAAGCGCGTTACGCCGTGGGTCGATGTTTGATGTTATGGAGCAGCAACGATGTTACGCAGCAGGGCAGT
CGCCCTAAAACAAAGTTAAACATCATGAGGGAAGCGGTGATCGCCGAAGTATCGACTCAACTATCAGAGG
TAGTTGGCGTCATCGAGCGCCATCTCGAACCGACGTTGCTGGCCGTACATTTGTACGGCTCCGCAGTGGA
TGGCGGCCTGAAGCCACACAGCGATATTGATTTGCTGGTTACGGTGACCGTAAGGCTTGATGAAACAACG
CGGCGAGCTTTGATCAACGACCTTTTGGAAACTTCGGCTTCCCCTGGAGAGAGCGAGATTCTCCGCGCTG
TAGAAGTCACCATTGTTGTGCACGACGACATCATTCCGTGGCGTTATCCAGCTAAGCGCGAACTGCAATT
TGGAGAATGGCAGCGCAATGACATTCTTGCAGGTATCTTCGAGCCAGCCACGATCGACATTGATCTGGCT
ATCTTGCTGACAAAAGCAAGAGAACATAGCGTTGCCTTGGTAGGTCCAGCGGCGGAGGAACTCTTTGATC
CGGTTCCTGAACAGGATCTATTTGAGGCGCTAAATGAAACCTTAACGCTATGGAACTCGCCGCCCGACTG
GGCTGGCGATGAGCGAAATGTAGTGCTTACGTTGTCCCGCATTTGGTACAGCGCAGTAACCGGCAAAATC
GCGCCGAAGGATGTCGCTGCCGACTGGGCAATGGAGCGCCTGCCGGCCCAGTATCAGCCCGTCATACTTG
AAGCTAGACAGGCTTATCTTGGACAAGAAGAAGATCGCTTGGCCTCGCGCGCAGATCAGTTGGAAGAATT
TGTCCATTACGTAAAAGGCGAGATCACCAAGGTAGTCGGCAAATAACTGTCAGACCAAGTTTACTCATAT
ATACTTTAGATTGATTTAAAACTTCATTTTTAATTTAAAAGGATCTAGGTGAAGATCCTTTTTGATAATC
TCATGACCAAAATCCCTTAACGTGAGTTTTCGTTCCACTGAGCGTCAGACCCCGTAGAAAAGATCAAAGG
ATCTTCTTGAGATCCTTTTTTTCTGCGCGTAATCTGCTGCTTGCAAACAAAAAAACCACCGCTACCAGCG
GTGGTTTGTTTGCCGGATCAAGAGCTACCAACTCTTTTTCCGAAGGTAACTGGCTTCAGCAGAGCGCAGA
TACCAAATACTGTTCTTCTAGTGTAGCCGTAGTTAGGCCACCACTTCAAGAACTCTGTAGCACCGCCTAC
ATACCTCGCTCTGCTAATCCTGTTACCAGTGGCTGCTGCCAGTGGCGATAAGTCGTGTCTTACCGGGTTG
GACTCAAGACGATAGTTACCGGATAAGGCGCAGCGGTCGGGCTGAACGGGGGGTTCGTGCACACAGCCCA
GCTTGGAGCGAACGACCTACACCGAACTGAGATACCTACAGCGTGAGCTATGAGAAAGCGCCACGCTTCC
CGAAGGGAGAAAGGCGGACAGGTATCCGGTAAGCGGCAGGGTCGGAACAGGAGAGCGCACGAGGGAGCTT
CCAGGGGGAAACGCCTGGTATCTTTATAGTCCTGTCGGGTTTCGCCACCTCTGACTTGAGCGTCGATTTT
TGTGATGCTCGTCAGGGGGGCGGAGCCTATGGAAAAACGCCAGCAACGCGGCCTTTTTACGGTTCCTGGC
CTTTTGCTGGCCTTTTGCTCACATGTTCTTTCCTGCGTTATCCCCTGATTCTGTGGATAACCGTATTACC
GCCTTTGAGTGAGCTGATACCGCTCGCCGCA
